Addgene plasmid #73918: FU- dio Teal-gephyrin - W
Purpose: To express the inhibitory scaffold gephyrin tagged to teal fluorescent protein. Expression is Cre dependant. Plasmid can also be used to make lentivirus.
Depositing lab: Elly Nedivi. Depositing organization: Massachusetts Institute of Technology. Publication: Inhibitory Synapses Are Repeatedly Assembled and Removed at Persistent Sites In Vivo. Villa KL, Berry KP, Subramanian J, Cha JW, Oh WC, Kwon HB, Kubota Y, So PT, Nedivi E. Neuron. 2016 Feb 3. pii: S0896-6273(16)00011-8. doi: 10.1016/j.neuron.2016.01.010. PubMed 26853302.
Backbone
  Vector backbone: FU-dioYFP-W
  Total vector size (bp): 12467
  Vector type: Mammalian Expression, Lentiviral
Growth in bacteria
  Bacterial resistance: Ampicillin, 100 μg/mL
  Growth temperature: 37°C
  Growth strain: NEB Stable
  Copy number: Low Copy
Gene/Insert
  Gene/Insert name: Teal-gephyrin
  Species: R. norvegicus (rat)
  Insert size (bp): 2973
  GenBank ID: 268566
  Tag / fusion protein: Teal (N terminal on insert)
  Cloning method: Restriction Enzyme; 5′ cloning site BsiWI (unknown if destroyed); 3′ cloning site NheI (unknown if destroyed)
  Sequencing primers: 5′ None; 3′ None
Resource information
  A portion of this plasmid was derived from a plasmid made by: Jerry Chen
Terms and licenses: Academic/Nonprofit Terms; Industry Terms: Not Available to Industry
Depositor comments: This plasmid can be used with the low-efficiency Cre in Plasmid 101242: pSin wPGK-Cre ( https://www.addgene.org/101242/ ).
How to cite: FU- dio Teal-gephyrin - W was a gift from Elly Nedivi (Addgene plasmid # 73918 ; http://n2t.net/addgene:73918 ; RRID:Addgene_73918)
