[The description below was written by a language model from this plasmid's Addgene catalogue record and the feature table of its GenBank file.]
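Description:
FU- dio Teal-gephyrin - W is an HIV-1-based lentiviral transfer plasmid that also serves as a mammalian expression vector, built on the FU-dioYFP-W backbone. It gives Cre-dependent expression of rat gephyrin, the scaffold protein of inhibitory synapses, fused at its N terminus to the monomeric teal fluorescent protein mTFP1. It is maintained in E. coli through a ColE1/pUC-type origin with ampicillin selection. The catalogue lists it as low copy and grown in a recombination-limiting strain, which is common for plasmids with repeated LTRs. An f1 origin is also present, along with an SV40 promoter/EM7-driven bleomycin/Zeocin resistance cassette outside the viral genome. The catalogue gives a total size of 12467 bp, slightly larger than the 12442 bp sequence record.

Viral genomic RNA is transcribed from a CMV enhancer/promoter fused to a truncated 5' LTR. This is followed by the Psi packaging signal, the RRE for Rev-dependent export, the cPPT/CTS, and a downstream truncated LTR with a bGH polyadenylation signal. Within this frame, the human ubiquitin C promoter sits upstream of a double-inverted (DIO) cassette. The Teal-gephyrin coding sequence and its Kozak site lie in antisense orientation between oppositely oriented pairs of lox2272 and loxP sites. Only mTFP1 is annotated there, and the unannotated stretch presumably holds gephyrin. Cre inverts the cassette and then excises one site of each pair, locking the fusion in the sense orientation for UbC-driven transcription, while the WPRE enhances expression. The depositor notes that pairing it with a low-efficiency Cre plasmid is possible. The associated publication concerns in vivo study of inhibitory synapse assembly and removal, which is consistent with using the fusion as a fluorescent label for inhibitory synapses.
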