LOCUS       Exported 12442 bp ds-DNA circular SYN 12-MAY-2021
DEFINITION  To express the inhibitory scaffold gephyrin tagged to teal
            fluorescent protein. Expression is Cre dependant. Plasmid can also
            be used to make lentivirus..
ACCESSION   .
VERSION     .
KEYWORDS    FU- dio Teal-gephyrin - W
SOURCE      synthetic DNA construct
  ORGANISM  synthetic DNA construct
REFERENCE   1 (bases 1 to 12442)
  AUTHORS   Villa KL, Berry KP, Subramanian J, Cha JW, Oh WC, Kwon HB, Kubota Y,
            So PT, Nedivi E
  TITLE     Inhibitory Synapses Are Repeatedly Assembled and Removed at
            Persistent Sites In Vivo.
  JOURNAL   Neuron. 2016 Feb 3. pii: S0896-6273(16)00011-8. doi:
            10.1016/j.neuron.2016.01.010.
  PUBMED    26853302
REFERENCE   2 (bases 1 to 12442)
  AUTHORS   .
  TITLE     Direct Submission
  JOURNAL   Exported May 12, 2021 from SnapGene Server 1.1.58
            http://www.snapgene.com
FEATURES             Location/Qualifiers
     source          1..12442
                     /organism="synthetic DNA construct"
                     /mol_type="other DNA"
     primer_bind     complement(47..66)
                     /label=pRS-marker
                     /note="pRS vectors, use to sequence yeast selectable
                     marker"
     enhancer        238..617
                     /label=CMV enhancer
                     /note="human cytomegalovirus immediate early enhancer"
     promoter        619..817
                     /label=CMV promoter
                     /note="human cytomegalovirus (CMV) immediate early
                     promoter"
     primer_bind     772..792
                     /label=CMV-F
                     /note="Human CMV immediate early promoter, forward primer"
     LTR             835..1015
                     /label=5' LTR (truncated)
                     /note="truncated 5' long terminal repeat (LTR) from HIV-1"
     misc_feature    1062..1187
                     /label=HIV-1 Psi
                     /note="packaging signal of human immunodeficiency virus
                     type 1"
     misc_feature    1680..1913
                     /label=RRE
                     /note="The Rev response element (RRE) of HIV-1 allows for
                     Rev-dependent mRNA export from the nucleus to the
                     cytoplasm."
     CDS             2098..2142
                     /codon_start=1
                     /product="antigenic peptide corresponding to amino acids
                     655 to 669 of the HIV envelope protein gp41 (Lutje Hulsik
                     et al., 2013)"
                     /label=gp41 peptide
                     /note="recognized by the 2H10 single-chain llama nanobody"
                     /translation="KNEQELLELDKWASL"
     misc_feature    2440..2557
                     /label=cPPT/CTS
                     /note="central polypurine tract and central termination
                     sequence of HIV-1"
     promoter        2611..3821
                     /label=UbC promoter
                     /note="human ubiquitin C promoter"
     primer_bind     3658..3677
                     /label=hUBCpro-F
                     /note="Human Ubiquitin C (UbC) promoter, forward primer"
     protein_bind    3874..3907
                     /label=lox2272
                     /bound_moiety="Cre recombinase"
                     /note="Cre-mediated recombination occurs in the 8-bp core
                     sequence (GGATACTT). lox2272 sites are compatible with each
                     other, but incompatible with loxP or loxN sites (Lee and
                     Saito, 1988)."
     protein_bind    3958..3991
                     /label=loxP
                     /bound_moiety="Cre recombinase"
                     /note="Cre-mediated recombination occurs in the 8-bp core
                     sequence (GCATACAT)."
     CDS             complement(6271..6978)
                     /codon_start=1
                     /product="monomeric teal (cyan) fluorescent protein (Ai et
                     al., 2006)"
                     /label=mTFP1
                     /note="mammalian codon-optimized"
                     /translation="MVSKGEETTMGVIKPDMKIKLKMEGNVNGHAFVIEGEGEGKPYDG
                     TNTINLEVKEGAPLPFSYDILTTAFAYGNRAFTKYPDDIPNYFKQSFPEGYSWERTMTF
                     EDKGIVKVKSDISMEEDSFIYEIHLKGENFPPNGPVMQKKTTGWDASTERMYVRDGVLK
                     GDVKHKLLLEGGGHHRVDFKTIYRAKKAVKLPDYHFVDHRIEILNHDKDYNKVTVYESA
                     VARNSTDGMDELYK"
     regulatory      6975..6984
                     /regulatory_class="other"
                     /note="vertebrate consensus sequence for strong initiation
                     of translation (Kozak, 1987)"
     protein_bind    complement(6992..7025)
                     /label=lox2272
                     /bound_moiety="Cre recombinase"
                     /note="Cre-mediated recombination occurs in the 8-bp core
                     sequence (GGATACTT). lox2272 sites are compatible with each
                     other, but incompatible with loxP or loxN sites (Lee and
                     Saito, 1988)."
     protein_bind    complement(7076..7109)
                     /label=loxP
                     /bound_moiety="Cre recombinase"
                     /note="Cre-mediated recombination occurs in the 8-bp core
                     sequence (GCATACAT)."
     misc_feature    7134..7722
                     /label=WPRE
                     /note="woodchuck hepatitis virus posttranscriptional
                     regulatory element"
     primer_bind     complement(7187..7207)
                     /label=WPRE-R
                     /note="WPRE, reverse primer"
     CDS             complement(7605..7616)
                     /codon_start=1
                     /product="Factor Xa recognition and cleavage site"
                     /label=Factor Xa site
                     /translation="IEGR"
     primer_bind     complement(7725..7741)
                     /label=KS primer
                     /note="common sequencing primer, one of multiple similar
                     variants"
     primer_bind     complement(7726..7742)
                     /label=pBluescriptKS
                     /note="For pBluescript vector"
     LTR             8247..8427
                     /label=5' LTR (truncated)
                     /note="truncated 5' long terminal repeat (LTR) from HIV-1"
     primer_bind     complement(8453..8470)
                     /label=BGH-rev
                     /note="Bovine growth hormone terminator, reverse primer.
                     Also called BGH reverse"
     polyA_signal    8459..8683
                     /label=bGH poly(A) signal
                     /note="bovine growth hormone polyadenylation signal"
     rep_origin      8729..9157
                     /direction=RIGHT
                     /label=f1 ori
                     /note="f1 bacteriophage origin of replication; arrow
                     indicates direction of (+) strand synthesis"
     primer_bind     complement(8816..8835)
                     /label=F1ori-R
                     /note="F1 origin, reverse primer"
     primer_bind     9026..9047
                     /label=F1ori-F
                     /note="F1 origin, forward primer"
     primer_bind     complement(9166..9186)
                     /label=pBABE 3'
                     /note="SV40 enhancer, reverse primer for pBABE vectors"
     promoter        9171..9500
                     /label=SV40 promoter
                     /note="SV40 enhancer and early promoter"
     rep_origin      9351..9486
                     /label=SV40 ori
                     /note="SV40 origin of replication"
     primer_bind     9413..9432
                     /label=SV40pro-F
                     /note="SV40 promoter/origin, forward primer"
     promoter        9548..9595
                     /label=EM7 promoter
                     /note="synthetic bacterial promoter "
     CDS             9614..9988
                     /codon_start=1
                     /gene="Sh ble from Streptoalloteichus hindustanus"
                     /product="antibiotic-binding protein"
                     /label=BleoR
                     /note="confers resistance to bleomycin, phleomycin, and
                     Zeocin(TM)"
                     /translation="MAKLTSAVPVLTARDVAGAVEFWTDRLGFSRDFVEDDFAGVVRDD
                     VTLFISAVQDQVVPDNTLAWVWVRGLDELYAEWSEVVSTNFRDASGPAMTEIGEQPWGR
                     EFALRDPAGNCVHFVAEEQD"
     polyA_signal    10118..10239
                     /label=SV40 poly(A) signal
                     /note="SV40 polyadenylation signal"
     primer_bind     complement(10155..10174)
                     /label=SV40pA-R
                     /note="SV40 polyA, reverse primer"
     primer_bind     10209..10228
                     /label=EBV-rev
                     /note="SV40 polyA terminator, reverse primer"
     primer_bind     complement(10288..10304)
                     /label=M13 rev
                     /note="common sequencing primer, one of multiple similar
                     variants"
     primer_bind     complement(10288..10304)
                     /label=M13 Reverse
                     /note="In lacZ gene. Also called M13-rev"
     primer_bind     complement(10301..10323)
                     /label=M13/pUC Reverse
                     /note="In lacZ gene"
     protein_bind    10312..10328
                     /label=lac operator
                     /bound_moiety="lac repressor encoded by lacI"
                     /note="The lac repressor binds to the lac operator to
                     inhibit transcription in E. coli. This inhibition can be
                     relieved by adding lactose or
                     isopropyl-beta-D-thiogalactopyranoside (IPTG)."
     promoter        complement(10336..10366)
                     /label=lac promoter
                     /note="promoter for the E. coli lac operon"
     protein_bind    10381..10402
                     /label=CAP binding site
                     /bound_moiety="E. coli catabolite activator protein"
                     /note="CAP binding activates transcription in the presence
                     of cAMP."
     primer_bind     complement(10519..10536)
                     /label=L4440
                     /note="L4440 vector, forward primer"
     rep_origin      complement(10690..11278)
                     /direction=LEFT
                     /label=ori
                     /note="high-copy-number ColE1/pMB1/pBR322/pUC origin of
                     replication"
     primer_bind     complement(10770..10789)
                     /label=pBR322ori-F
                     /note="pBR322 origin, forward primer"
     CDS             complement(11449..12309)
                     /codon_start=1
                     /gene="bla"
                     /product="beta-lactamase"
                     /label=AmpR
                     /note="confers resistance to ampicillin, carbenicillin, and
                     related antibiotics"
                     /translation="MSIQHFRVALIPFFAAFCLPVFAHPETLVKVKDAEDQLGARVGYI
                     ELDLNSGKILESFRPEERFPMMSTFKVLLCGAVLSRIDAGQEQLGRRIHYSQNDLVEYS
                     PVTEKHLTDGMTVRELCSAAITMSDNTAANLLLTTIGGPKELTAFLHNMGDHVTRLDRW
                     EPELNEAIPNDERDTTMPVAMATTLRKLLTGELLTLASRQQLIDWMEADKVAGPLLRSA
                     LPAGWFIADKSGAGERGSRGIIAALGPDGKPSRIVVIYTTGSQATMDERNRQIAEIGAS
                     LIKHW"
     primer_bind     12072..12091
                     /label=Amp-R
                     /note="Ampicillin resistance gene, reverse primer"
     promoter        complement(12310..12414)
                     /gene="bla"
                     /label=AmpR promoter
ORIGIN
        1 gtcgacggat cgggagatct cccgatcccc tatggtgcac tctcagtaca atctgctctg
       61 atgccgcata gttaagccag tatctgctcc ctgcttgtgt gttggaggtc gctgagtagt
      121 gcgcgagcaa aatttaagct acaacaaggc aaggcttgac cgacaattgc atgaagaatc
      181 tgcttagggt taggcgtttt gcgctgcttc gcgatgtacg ggccagatat acgcgttgac
      241 attgattatt gactagttat taatagtaat caattacggg gtcattagtt catagcccat
      301 atatggagtt ccgcgttaca taacttacgg taaatggccc gcctggctga ccgcccaacg
      361 acccccgccc attgacgtca ataatgacgt atgttcccat agtaacgcca atagggactt
      421 tccattgacg tcaatgggtg gagtatttac ggtaaactgc ccacttggca gtacatcaag
      481 tgtatcatat gccaagtacg ccccctattg acgtcaatga cggtaaatgg cccgcctggc
      541 attatgccca gtacatgacc ttatgggact ttcctacttg gcagtacatc tacgtattag
      601 tcatcgctat taccatggtg atgcggtttt ggcagtacat caatgggcgt ggatagcggt
      661 ttgactcacg gggatttcca agtctccacc ccattgacgt caatgggagt ttgttttggc
      721 accaaaatca acgggacttt ccaaaatgtc gtaacaactc cgccccattg acgcaaatgg
      781 gcggtaggcg tgtacggtgg gaggtctata taagcagcgc gttttgcctg tactgggtct
      841 ctctggttag accagatctg agcctgggag ctctctggct aactagggaa cccactgctt
      901 aagcctcaat aaagcttgcc ttgagtgctt caagtagtgt gtgcccgtct gttgtgtgac
      961 tctggtaact agagatccct cagacccttt tagtcagtgt ggaaaatctc tagcagtggc
     1021 gcccgaacag ggacttgaaa gcgaaaggga aaccagagga gctctctcga cgcaggactc
     1081 ggcttgctga agcgcgcacg gcaagaggcg aggggcggcg actggtgagt acgccaaaaa
     1141 ttttgactag cggaggctag aaggagagag atgggtgcga gagcgtcagt attaagcggg
     1201 ggagaattag atcgcgatgg gaaaaaattc ggttaaggcc agggggaaag aaaaaatata
     1261 aattaaaaca tatagtatgg gcaagcaggg agctagaacg attcgcagtt aatcctggcc
     1321 tgttagaaac atcagaaggc tgtagacaaa tactgggaca gctacaacca tcccttcaga
     1381 caggatcaga agaacttaga tcattatata atacagtagc aaccctctat tgtgtgcatc
     1441 aaaggataga gataaaagac accaaggaag ctttagacaa gatagaggaa gagcaaaaca
     1501 aaagtaagac caccgcacag caagcggccg ctgatcttca gacctggagg aggagatatg
     1561 agggacaatt ggagaagtga attatataaa tataaagtag taaaaattga accattagga
     1621 gtagcaccca ccaaggcaaa gagaagagtg gtgcagagag aaaaaagagc agtgggaata
     1681 ggagctttgt tccttgggtt cttgggagca gcaggaagca ctatgggcgc agcgtcaatg
     1741 acgctgacgg tacaggccag acaattattg tctggtatag tgcagcagca gaacaatttg
     1801 ctgagggcta ttgaggcgca acagcatctg ttgcaactca cagtctgggg catcaagcag
     1861 ctccaggcaa gaatcctggc tgtggaaaga tacctaaagg atcaacagct cctggggatt
     1921 tggggttgct ctggaaaact catttgcacc actgctgtgc cttggaatgc tagttggagt
     1981 aataaatctc tggaacagat ttggaatcac acgacctgga tggagtggga cagagaaatt
     2041 aacaattaca caagcttaat acactcctta attgaagaat cgcaaaacca gcaagaaaag
     2101 aatgaacaag aattattgga attagataaa tgggcaagtt tgtggaattg gtttaacata
     2161 acaaattggc tgtggtatat aaaattattc ataatgatag taggaggctt ggtaggttta
     2221 agaatagttt ttgctgtact ttctatagtg aatagagtta ggcagggata ttcaccatta
     2281 tcgtttcaga cccacctccc aaccccgagg ggacccgaca ggcccgaagg aatagaagaa
     2341 gaaggtggag agagagacag agacagatcc attcgattag tgaacggatc ggcactgcgt
     2401 gcgccaattc tgcagacaaa tggcagtatt catccacaat tttaaaagaa aaggggggat
     2461 tggggggtac agtgcagggg aaagaatagt agacataata gcaacagaca tacaaactaa
     2521 agaattacaa aaacaaatta caaaaattca aaattttcgg gtttattaca gggacagcag
     2581 agatccagtt tggttaatta agggtgcagc ggcctccgcg ccgggttttg gcgcctcccg
     2641 cgggcgcccc cctcctcacg gcgagcgctg ccacgtcaga cgaagggcgc aggagcgttc
     2701 ctgatccttc cgcccggacg ctcaggacag cggcccgctg ctcataagac tcggccttag
     2761 aaccccagta tcagcagaag gacattttag gacgggactt gggtgactct agggcactgg
     2821 ttttctttcc agagagcgga acaggcgagg aaaagtagtc ccttctcggc gattctgcgg
     2881 agggatctcc gtggggcggt gaacgccgat gattatataa ggacgcgccg ggtgtggcac
     2941 agctagttcc gtcgcagccg ggatttgggt cgcggttctt gtttgtggat cgctgtgatc
     3001 gtcacttggt gagttgcggg ctgctgggct ggccggggct ttcgtggccg ccgggccgct
     3061 cggtgggacg gaagcgtgtg gagagaccgc caagggctgt agtctgggtc cgcgagcaag
     3121 gttgccctga actgggggtt ggggggagcg cacaaaatgg cggctgttcc cgagtcttga
     3181 atggaagacg cttgtaaggc gggctgtgag gtcgttgaaa caaggtgggg ggcatggtgg
     3241 gcggcaagaa cccaaggtct tgaggccttc gctaatgcgg gaaagctctt attcgggtga
     3301 gatgggctgg ggcaccatct ggggaccctg acgtgaagtt tgtcactgac tggagaactc
     3361 gggtttgtcg tctggttgcg ggggcggcag ttatgcggtg ccgttgggca gtgcacccgt
     3421 acctttggga gcgcgcgcct cgtcgtgtcg tgacgtcacc cgttctgttg gcttataatg
     3481 cagggtgggg ccacctgccg gtaggtgtgc ggtaggcttt tctccgtcgc aggacgcagg
     3541 gttcgggcct agggtaggct ctcctgaatc gacaggcgcc ggacctctgg tgaggggagg
     3601 gataagtgag gcgtcagttt ctttggtcgg ttttatgtac ctatcttctt aagtagctga
     3661 agctccggtt ttgaactatg cgctcggggt tggcgagtgt gttttgtgaa gttttttagg
     3721 caccttttga aatgtaatca tttgggtcaa tatgtaattt tcagtgttag actagtaaat
     3781 tgtccgctaa attctggccg tttttggctt ttttgttaga cgaagcttgg gctgcaggtc
     3841 gactctagag gatcctctag agtcgactcc ggaataactt cgtataggat actttatacg
     3901 aagttatgca gaatggtagc tggattgtag ctgctattag caatatgaaa cctcttaata
     3961 acttcgtata gcatacatta tacgaagtta tggcgcgccc gtacgtcata gccgtccgat
     4021 gaccatgacg tccaccacct cgcctttgtg aagttccaca tactgctctg tctttggagg
     4081 tagcatcagc aatccattgg cactgcgcat gctcatcaga cggctgctca tctgattacc
     4141 tgtactctgg gcccagggca gtggttcttg gtgatgccaa gtcagtatac accggtggta
     4201 ttctgggcga gggtccagct ttacgtcaca tgataaccta gctttgatga tggttggnnn
     4261 nnnnnnnnnn nnnnnnnnnn nnnnnnnnnn nnnnnnnnnn nnnnnnnnnn nnnnnnnnnn
     4321 nnnnnnnnnn nnnnnnnnnn nnnnnnnnnn nnnnnnnnnn nnnnnnnnnn nnnnnnnnnn
     4381 nnnnnnnnnn nnnnnnnnnn nnnnnnnnnn nnnnnnnnnn nnnnnnnnnn nnnnnnnnnn
     4441 nnnnnnnnnn nnnnnnnnnn nnnnnnnnnn nnnnnnnnnn nnnnnnnnnn nnnnnnnnnn
     4501 nnnnnnnnnn nnnnnnnnnn nnnnnnnnnn nnnnnnnnnn nnnnnnnnnn nnnnnnnnnn
     4561 nnnnnnnnnn nnnnnnnnnn nnnnnnnnnn nnnnnnnnnn nnnnnnnnnn nnnnnnnnnn
     4621 nnnnnnnnnn nnnnnnnnnn nnnnnnnnnn nnnnnnnnnn nnnnnnnnnn nnnnnnnnnn
     4681 nnnnnnnnnn nnnnnnnnnn nnnnnnnnnn nnnnnnnnnn nnaaacttat taacttcaac
     4741 ttctgtgaca cctacagttg caaggagacc aatttctgaa gggcccatat gggttccttt
     4801 tgccaaaaca cactcccctc ttttaatgtc gtggccgatg ggtctgatgt cttggcctgg
     4861 ccgagcttgc accagaattc gcacttcaag ttcttcagta ccatcatctg attccctgat
     4921 gagttcagta tcttcaactt gcactactgc atcagcaccg caggggattg gagcacctgt
     4981 tgtaacccgc atcacttgtc cgggcattac tgtctgagtt ggctgttcac cagcttggga
     5041 ttccccaatg atgaaacgat ctcctggacc atcagcagct cgaacagcat agccatcttt
     5101 tactgatgct gggaatgggg gtaggttgtc ttttgcatac acatcttgag caaggactcg
     5161 ccccattcca tctcggtaat tgatgatttc tgtaccaagc accggagtca tctccagaac
     5221 tgtaatgaag gctttgtcca tagacgtcag aggaaaagga gacatgcgat gtcttctagc
     5281 caccttggtg atatctacag cactgtgact ggctcttaga atgttctcct tgctgctgca
     5341 cctggactgg acttttggtg ttggacaaga agctgtagag aggcgagatg tagcctgggc
     5401 acggggcgac tctgaaggag tagtgctaag ggaggctgtg tctcgtggga gcacctgaac
     5461 gccacgagaa atgatggagt ctggaatctt tgcagcaaga gctgctgcag taatatgtga
     5521 tgaggaacta tcttctgtcg aagctacacc actgtctttc ttttcttctt cctcctcttc
     5581 acactgaact cctttgtctt ctgtctgctt atgtgggcta gttgtaggag gtggagaaag
     5641 aggaggtggt ggggaaggta aatcttcaag ttcatcatgc acctccttta cttttacaat
     5701 ggcatcacgt aaaaggtcaa tggcatgagg tagagctggc agtatgaact gaaagcattc
     5761 ctgagatcct ttcttgctac caggcaggtt aattatcaga gttttccctc ttattccaca
     5821 cactggtcta gagagcatgc ccagaggtgt aacattaagt gatcccatca gcattgccag
     5881 ggccatccct ggcgcttccc gttctattac ttcttttgtg gcctctggag tgacatctcg
     5941 tggtgcaaac cctgttccgc cagttgttaa tatcaaatta agttccttct catcacacca
     6001 gtctatgagt gtttccttga tttcttctat ttcatctggt actatcttgt atgctgatat
     6061 agtcccaccc aacaaagaag gatcctggac gagatctttt agatttatcc cactgcggtc
     6121 ttctgcaaga ttcctgaagc agctatcact cactgtgagg actccgacac ggatttgatg
     6181 gtcgtggttt gtgaggatca ttccctcggt cgccatgttt cccctcgtgc cgaattcgaa
     6241 gcttgagctc gagatctgag tccggccgga cttgtacagc tcgtccatgc cgtcggtgga
     6301 gttgcgggcc acggcgctct cgtaaacggt caccttgttg tagtccttgt cgtggttcag
     6361 gatctcgatg cggtggtcca caaagtgata gtcgggcagc ttcaccgcct tcttggccct
     6421 gtagatggtc ttgaagtcaa cgcggtggtg gccgccgccc tccagcagca gcttgtgctt
     6481 gacgtcgccc ttcagcacgc cgtcgcgcac gtacatcctc tcggtggagg cgtcccagcc
     6541 ggtggtcttc ttctgcatca cggggccgtt gggggggaag ttctcgccct tgaggtgtat
     6601 ctcgtagatg aaggagtcct cctccatgga gatgtcggac ttcaccttca cgatgccctt
     6661 gtcctcgaag gtcatggtgc gctcccaaga gtagccctcg gggaaggact gcttgaagta
     6721 gttggggatg tcgtcggggt acttggtgaa ggccctgttg ccgtaggcga acgcggtggt
     6781 cagaatgtcg taggagaagg gcaggggggc tccctccttc acctccaggt tgatggtgtt
     6841 ggtgccgtcg tagggcttgc cctcgccctc gccctcgatc acgaaggcgt ggccattcac
     6901 gttgccctcc atcttcagct tgatcttcat gtcgggcttg attacgccca ttgtggtctc
     6961 ctcgcccttg ctcaccatgg tggcggctag cataacttcg tataaagtat cctatacgaa
     7021 gttatttgcc ttaacccaga aattatcact gttattcttt agaatggtgc aaagaataac
     7081 ttcgtataat gtatgctata cgaagttatg aattcgatat caagcttatc gataatcaac
     7141 ctctggatta caaaatttgt gaaagattga ctggtattct taactatgtt gctcctttta
     7201 cgctatgtgg atacgctgct ttaatgcctt tgtatcatgc tattgcttcc cgtatggctt
     7261 tcattttctc ctccttgtat aaatcctggt tgctgtctct ttatgaggag ttgtggcccg
     7321 ttgtcaggca acgtggcgtg gtgtgcactg tgtttgctga cgcaaccccc actggttggg
     7381 gcattgccac cacctgtcag ctcctttccg ggactttcgc tttccccctc cctattgcca
     7441 cggcggaact catcgccgcc tgccttgccc gctgctggac aggggctcgg ctgttgggca
     7501 ctgacaattc cgtggtgttg tcggggaaat catcgtcctt tccttggctg ctcgcctgtg
     7561 ttgccacctg gattctgcgc gggacgtcct tctgctacgt cccttcggcc ctcaatccag
     7621 cggaccttcc ttcccgcggc ctgctgccgg ctctgcggcc tcttccgcgt cttcgccttc
     7681 gccctcagac gagtcggatc tccctttggg ccgcctcccc gcatcgatac cgtcgacctc
     7741 gagacctaga aaaacatgga gcaatcacaa gtagcaatac agcagctacc aatgctgatt
     7801 gtgcctggct agaagcacaa gaggaggagg aggtgggttt tccagtcaca cctcaggtac
     7861 ctttaagacc aatgacttac aaggcagctg tagatcttag ccacttttta aaagaaaagg
     7921 ggggactgga agggctaatt cactcccaac gaagacaaga tatccttgat ctgtggatct
     7981 accacacaca aggctacttc cctgattggc agaactacac accagggcca gggatcagat
     8041 atccactgac ctttggatgg tgctacaagc tagtaccagt tgagcaagag aaggtagaag
     8101 aagccaatga aggagagaac acccgcttgt tacaccctgt gagcctgcat gggatggatg
     8161 acccggagag agaagtatta gagtggaggt ttgacagccg cctagcattt catcacatgg
     8221 cccgagagct gcatccggac tgtactgggt ctctctggtt agaccagatc tgagcctggg
     8281 agctctctgg ctaactaggg aacccactgc ttaagcctca ataaagcttg ccttgagtgc
     8341 ttcaagtagt gtgtgcccgt ctgttgtgtg actctggtaa ctagagatcc ctcagaccct
     8401 tttagtcagt gtggaaaatc tctagcaggg cccgtttaaa cccgctgatc agcctcgact
     8461 gtgccttcta gttgccagcc atctgttgtt tgcccctccc ccgtgccttc cttgaccctg
     8521 gaaggtgcca ctcccactgt cctttcctaa taaaatgagg aaattgcatc gcattgtctg
     8581 agtaggtgtc attctattct ggggggtggg gtggggcagg acagcaaggg ggaggattgg
     8641 gaagacaata gcaggcatgc tggggatgcg gtgggctcta tggcttctga ggcggaaaga
     8701 accagctggg gctctagggg gtatccccnn nnnnnnnnnn nnnnnnnnnn nnnnnnnnnn
     8761 nnnnnnnnnn nnnnnnnnnn nnnnnnnnnn nnnnnnnnnn nnnnnnnnnn nnnnnnnnnn
     8821 nnnnnnnnnn nnnnnnnnnn nnnnnnnnnn nncnnnnnnn nnnnnnnnnn nnnnnnnnnn
     8881 nnnnnnnnnn nnnnnnnnnn nnnnnnnnnn nnnnnnnnnn nnnnnnnnnn nnnnnnnnnn
     8941 nnnnannnnn nnnnnnnnnn nnnnnnnnnn nnnnnnnnnn nnnnnnnnnn nnnncctttg
     9001 acgttggagt ccacgttctt taatagtgga ctcttgttcc aaactggaac aacactcaac
     9061 cctatctcgg tctattcttt tgatttataa gggattttgc cgatttcggc ctattggtta
     9121 aaaaatgagc tgatttaaca aaaatttaac gcgaattaat tctgtggaat gtgtgtcagt
     9181 tagggtgtgg aaagtcccca ggctccccag caggcagaag tatgcaaagc atgcatctca
     9241 attagtcagc aaccaggtgt ggaaagtccc caggctcccc agcaggcaga agtatgcaaa
     9301 gcatgcatct caattagtca gcaaccatag tcccgcccct aactccgccc atcccgcccc
     9361 taactccgcc cagttccgcc cattctccgc cccatggctg actaattttt tttatttatg
     9421 cagaggccga ggccgcctct gcctctgagc tattccagaa gtagtgagga ggcttttttg
     9481 gaggcctagg cttttgcaaa aagctcccgg gagcttgtat atccattttc ggatctgatc
     9541 agcacgtgtt gacaattaat catcggcata gtatatcggc atagtataat acgacaaggt
     9601 gaggaactaa accatggcca agttgaccag tgccgttccg gtgctcaccg cgcgcgacgt
     9661 cgccggagcg gtcgagttct ggaccgaccg gctcgggttc tcccgggact tcgtggagga
     9721 cgacttcgcc ggtgtggtcc gggacgacgt gaccctgttc atcagcgcgg tccaggacca
     9781 ggtggtgccg gacaacaccc tggcctgggt gtgggtgcgc ggcctggacg agctgtacgc
     9841 cgagtggtcg gaggtcgtgt ccacgaactt ccgggacgcc tccgggccgg ccatgaccga
     9901 gatcggcgag cagccgtggg ggcgggagtt cgccctgcgc gacccggccg gcaactgcgt
     9961 gcacttcgtg gccgaggagc aggactgaca cgtgctacga gatttcgatt ccaccgccgc
    10021 cttctatgaa aggttgggct tcggaatcgt tttccgggac gccggctgga tgatcctcca
    10081 gcgcggggat ctcatgctgg agttcttcgc ccaccccaac ttgtttattg cagcttataa
    10141 tggttacaaa taaagcaata gcatcacaaa tttcacaaat aaagcatttt tttcactgca
    10201 ttctagttgt ggtttgtcca aactcatcaa tgtatcttat catgtctgta taccgtcgac
    10261 ctctagctag agcttggcgt aatcatggtc atagctgttt cctgtgtgaa attgttatcc
    10321 gctcacaatt ccacacaaca tacgagccgg aagcataaag tgtaaagcct ggggtgccta
    10381 atgagtgagc taactcacat taattgcgtt gcgctcactg cccgctttcc agtcgggaaa
    10441 cctgtcgtgc cagctgcatt aatgaatcgg ccaacgcgcg gggagaggcg gtttgcgtat
    10501 tgggcgctct tccgcttcct cgctcactga ctcgctgcgc tcggtcgttc ggctgcggcg
    10561 agcggtatca gctcactcaa aggcggtaat acggttatcc acagaatcag gggataacgc
    10621 aggaaagaac atgtgagcaa aaggccagca aaaggccagg aaccgtaaaa aggccgcgtt
    10681 gctggcgttt ttccataggc tccgcccccc tgacgagcat cacaaaaatc gacgctcaag
    10741 tcagaggtgg cgaaacccga caggactata aagataccag gcgtttcccc ctggaagctc
    10801 cctcgtgcgc tctcctgttc cgaccctgcc gcttaccgga tacctgtccg cctttctccc
    10861 ttcgggaagc gtggcgcttt ctcatagctc acgctgtagg tatctcagtt cggtgtaggt
    10921 cgttcgctcc aagctgggct gtgtgcacga accccccgtt cagcccgacc gctgcgcctt
    10981 atccggtaac tatcgtcttg agtccaaccc ggtaagacac gacttatcgc cactggcagc
    11041 agccactggt aacaggatta gcagagcgag gtatgtaggc ggtgctacag agttcttgaa
    11101 gtggtggcct aactacggct acactagaag aacagtattt ggtatctgcg ctctgctgaa
    11161 gccagttacc ttcggaaaaa gagttggtag ctcttgatcc ggcaaacaaa ccaccgctgg
    11221 tagcggtggt ttttttgttt gcaagcagca gattacgcgc agaaaaaaag gatctcaaga
    11281 agatcctttg atcttttcta cggggtctga cgctcagtgg aacgaaaact cacgttaagg
    11341 gattttggtc atgagattat caaaaaggat cttcacctag atccttttaa attaaaaatg
    11401 aagttttaaa tcaatctaaa gtatatatga gtaaacttgg tctgacagtt accaatgctt
    11461 aatcagtgag gcacctatct cagcgatctg tctatttcgt tcatccatag ttgcctgact
    11521 ccccgtcgtg tagataacta cgatacggga gggcttacca tctggcccca gtgctgcaat
    11581 gataccgcga gacccacgct caccggctcc agatttatca gcaataaacc agccagccgg
    11641 aagggccgag cgcagaagtg gtcctgcaac tttatccgcc tccatccagt ctattaattg
    11701 ttgccgggaa gctagagtaa gtagttcgcc agttaatagt ttgcgcaacg ttgttgccat
    11761 tgctacaggc atcgtggtgt cacgctcgtc gtttggtatg gcttcattca gctccggttc
    11821 ccaacgatca aggcgagtta catgatcccc catgttgtgc aaaaaagcgg ttagctcctt
    11881 cggtcctccg atcgttgtca gaagtaagtt ggccgcagtg ttatcactca tggttatggc
    11941 agcactgcat aattctctta ctgtcatgcc atccgtaaga tgcttttctg tgactggtga
    12001 gtactcaacc aagtcattct gagaatagtg tatgcggcga ccgagttgct cttgcccggc
    12061 gtcaatacgg gataataccg cgccacatag cagaacttta aaagtgctca tcattggaaa
    12121 acgttcttcg gggcgaaaac tctcaaggat cttaccgctg ttgagatcca gttcgatgta
    12181 acccactcgt gcacccaact gatcttcagc atcttttact ttcaccagcg tttctgggtg
    12241 agcaaaaaca ggaaggcaaa atgccgcaaa aaagggaata agggcgacac ggaaatgttg
    12301 aatactcata ctcttccttt ttcaatatta ttgaagcatt tatcagggtt attgtctcat
    12361 gagcggatac atatttgaat gtatttagaa aaataaacaa ataggggttc cgcgcacatt
    12421 tccccgaaaa gtgccacctg ac
//
