>Addgene plasmid #73918 | FU- dio Teal-gephyrin - W | addgene partial sequence | sequence record 141275 | Futet-R 5'-CAAAGGCATTAAAGCAGCGT-3'
CATAGTTAAGAATACCAGTCAATCTTTCACAAATTTTGTAATCCAGAGGTTGATTATCGATAAGCTTGAT
ATCGAATTCATAACTTCGTATAGCATACATTATACGAAGTTATTCTTTGCACCATTCTAAAGAATAACAG
TGATAATTTCTGGGTTAAGGCAAATAACTTCGTATAGGATACTTTATACGAAGTTATGCTAGCCGCCACC
ATGGTGAGCAAGGGCGAGGAGACCACAATGGGCGTAATCAAGCCCGACATGAAGATCAAGCTGAAGATGG
AGGGCAACGTGAATGGCCACGCCTTCGTGATCGAGGGCGAGGGCGAGGGCAAGCCCTACGACGGCACCAA
CACCATCAACCTGGAGGTGAAGGAGGGAGCCCCCCTGCCCTTCTCCTACGACATTCTGACCACCGCGTTC
GCCTACGGCAACAGGGCCTTCACCAAGTACCCCGACGACATCCCCAACTACTTCAAGCAGTCCTTCCCCG
AGGGCTACTCTTGGGAGCGCACCATGACCTTCGAGGACAAGGGCATCGTGAAGGTGAAGTCCGACATCTC
CATGGAGGAGGACTCCTTCATCTACGAGATACACCTCAAGGGCGAGAACTTCCCCCCCAACGGCCCCGTG
ATGCAGAAGAAGACCACCGGCTGGGACGCCTCCACCGAGAGGATGTACGTGCGCGACGGCGTGCTGAAGG
GCGACGTNNAGCACAAGCTGCTGCTGGAGGGCGGCGGCCACCACCGCGTTGACTTCAAGACCATCTACAG
GGCCAAGAAGGCGGTGAAGCTGCCCGACTATCACTTTGTGGACCACCGCATCGAGATCCTGAACCACGAC
AAGGACTACAACAAGGTGACCGTTTACGAGAGCGCCGTGGCCCGCAACTCCACCGACGGCATGGACGAGC
TGTACAAGTCCGGCCGGACTCAGATCTCGAGCTCAAGCTTCGAATTCGGCACGAGGGG
