>Addgene plasmid #73918 | FU- dio Teal-gephyrin - W | addgene partial sequence | sequence record 142177 | hUBCpro-F 5'-TGAAGCTCCGGTTTTGAACT-3'
GTGTGTTTTGTGAAGTTTTTTAGGCACCTTTTGAAATGTAATCATTTGGGTCAATATGTAATTTTCAGTG
TTAGACTAGTAAATTGTCCGCTAAATTCTGGCCGTTTTTGGCTTTTTTGTTAGACGAAGCTTGGGCTGCA
GGTCGACTCTAGAGGATCCTCTAGAGTCGACTCCGGAATAACTTCGTATAGGATACTTTATACGAAGTTA
TGCAGAATGGTAGCTGGATTGTAGCTGCTATTAGCAATATGAAACCTCTTAATAACTTCGTATAGCATAC
ATTATACGAAGTTATGGCGCGCCCGTACGTCATAGCCGTCCGATGACCATGACGTCCACCACCTCGCCTT
TGTGAAGTTCCACATACTGCTCTGTCTTTGGAGGTAGCATCAGCAATCCATTGGCACTGCGCATGCTCAT
CAGACGGCTGCTCATCTGATTACCTGTACTCTGGGCCCAGGGCAGTGGTTCTTGGTGATGCCAAGTCAGT
ATACACCGGTGGTATTCTGGGCGAGGGTCCAGCTTTACGTCACATGATAACCTAGCTTTGATGATGGTTG
G
[465 nt withheld, positions 562-1026]
AAACTTATTAACTTCAACTTCTGTGACACCTAC
