>Addgene plasmid #73918 | FU- dio Teal-gephyrin - W | addgene partial sequence | sequence record 142179 | mCherry-F 5'-ccccgtaatgcagaagaaga-3'
CCGAGAGGATGTACGTGCGCGACGGCGTGCTGAAGGGCGACGTCAAGCACAAGCTGCTGCTGGAGGGCGG
CGGCCACCACCGCGTTGACTTCAAGACCATCTACAGGGCCAAGAAGGCGGTGAAGCTGCCCGACTATCAC
TTTGTGGACCACCGCATCGAGATCCTGAACCACGACAAGGACTACAACAAGGTGACCGTTTACGAGAGCG
CCGTGGCCCGCAACTCCACCGACGGCATGGACGAGCTGTACAAGTCCGGCCGGACTCAGATCTCGAGCTC
AAGCTTCGAATTCGGCACGAGGGGAAACATGGCGACCGAGGGAATGATCCTCACAAACCACGACCATCAA
ATCCGTGTCGGAGTCCTCACAGTGAGTGATAGCTGCTTCAGGAATCTTGCAGAAGACCGCAGTGGGATAA
ATCTAAAAGATCTCGTCCAGGATCCTTCTTTGTTGGGTGGGACTATATCAGCATACAAGATAGTACCAGA
TGAAATAGAAGAAATCAAGGAAACACTCATAGACTGGTGTGATGAGAAGGAACTTAATTTGATATTAACA
ACTGGCGGAACAGGGTTTGCACCACGAGATGTCACTCCAGAGGCCACAAAAGAAGTAATAGAACGGGAAG
CGCCAGGGATGGCCCTGGCAATGCTGATGGGATCACTTAATGTTACACCTCTGGGCATGCTCTCTAGACC
AGTGTGTGGAATAAGAGGGAAAACTCTGATAATTAACCTGCCTGGTAGCAAGAAAGGATCTCAGGAATGC
TTTCAGTTCATACTGCCAGCTCTACCTCATGCCATTGACCTTTTACGTGATGCCATTGTAAAAGTAAAGG
AGGTGCATGATGAACTTGAAGATTTACCTTCCCCACCACCTCCTCTTTCTCCACCTCCTACAACTAGCCC
ACATAAGCAGACAGAAGACAAAGGAGTTCAGTGTGAAGAGGAGGAAGAAGAAAAGAA
